>Addgene plasmid #210191 | pETSUMO-TtAgo | addgene full sequence | sequence record 417962 | Addgene NGS Result
CTTGCAAACAAAAAAACCACCGCTACCAGCGGTGGTTTGTTTGCCGGATCAAGAGCTACCAACTCTTTTT
CCGAAGGTAACTGGCTTCAGCAGAGCGCAGATACCAAATACTGTCCTTCTAGTGTAGCCGTAGTTAGGCC
ACCACTTCAAGAACTCTGTAGCACCGCCTACATACCTCGCTCTGCTAATCCTGTTACCAGTGGCTGCTGC
CAGTGGCGATAAGTCGTGTCTTACCGGGTTGGACTCAAGACGATAGTTACCGGATAAGGCGCAGCGGTCG
GGCTGAACGGGGGGTTCGTGCACACAGCCCAGCTTGGAGCGAACGACCTACACCGAACTGAGATACCTAC
AGCGTGAGCTATGAGAAAGCGCCACGCTTCCCGAAGGGAGAAAGGCGGACAGGTATCCGGTAAGCGGCAG
GGTCGGAACAGGAGAGCGCACGAGGGAGCTTCCAGGGGGAAACGCCTGGTATCTTTATAGTCCTGTCGGG
TTTCGCCACCTCTGACTTGAGCGTCGATTTTTGTGATGCTCGTCAGGGGGGCGGAGCCTATGGAAAAACG
CCAGCAACGCGGCCTTTTTACGGTTCCTGGCCTTTTGCTGGCCTTTTGCTCACATGTTCTTTCCTGCGTT
ATCCCCTGATTCTGTGGATAACCGTATTACCGCCTTTGAGTGAGCTGATACCGCTCGCCGCAGCCGAACG
ACCGAGCGCAGCGAGTCAGTGAGCGAGGAAGCGGAAGAGCGCCTGATGCGGTATTTTCTCCTTACGCATC
TGTGCGGTATTTCACACCGCAATGGTGCACTCTCAGTACAATCTGCTCTGATGCCGCATAGTTAAGCCAG
TATACACTCCGCTATCGCTACGTGACTGGGTCATGGCTGCGCCCCGACACCCGCCAACACCCGCTGACGC
GCCCTGACGGGCTTGTCTGCTCCCGGCATCCGCTTACAGACAAGCTGTGACCGTCTCCGGGAGCTGCATG
TGTCAGAGGTTTTCACCGTCATCACCGAAACGCGCGAGGCAGCTGCGGTAAAGCTCATCAGCGTGGTCGT
GAAGCGATTCACAGATGTCTGCCTGTTCATCCGCGTCCAGCTCGTTGAGTTTCTCCAGAAGCGTTAATGT
CTGGCTTCTGATAAAGCGGGCCATGTTAAGGGCGGTTTTTTCCTGTTTGGTCACTGATGCCTCCGTGTAA
GGGGGATTTCTGTTCATGGGGGTAATGATACCGATGAAACGAGAGAGGATGCTCACGATACGGGTTACTG
ATGATGAACATGCCCGGTTACTGGAACGTTGTGAGGGTAAACAACTGGCGGTATGGATGCGGCGGGACCA
GAGAAAAATCACTCAGGGTCAATGCCAGCGCTTCGTTAATACAGATGTAGGTGTTCCACAGGGTAGCCAG
CAGCATCCTGCGATGCAGATCCGGAACATAATGGTGCAGGGCGCTGACTTCCGCGTTTCCAGACTTTACG
AAACACGGAAACCGAAGACCATTCATGTTGTTGCTCAGGTCGCAGACGTTTTGCAGCAGCAGTCGCTTCA
CGTTCGCTCGCGTATCGGTGATTCATTCTGCTAACCAGTAAGGCAACCCCGCCAGCCTAGCCGGGTCCTC
AACGACAGGAGCACGATCATGCGCACCCGTGGGGCCGCCATGCCGGCGATAATGGCCTGCTTCTCGCCGA
AACGTTTGGTGGCGGGACCAGTGACGAAGGCTTGAGCGAGGGCGTGCAAGATTCCGAATACCGCAAGCGA
CAGGCCGATCATCGTCGCGCTCCAGCGAAAGCGGTCCTCGCCGAAAATGACCCAGAGCGCTGCCGGCACC
TGTCCTACGAGTTGCATGATAAAGAAGACAGTCATAAGTGCGGCGACGATAGTCATGCCCCGCGCCCACC
GGAAGGAGCTGACTGGGTTGAAGGCTCTCAAGGGCATCGGTCGAGATCCCGGTGCCTAATGAGTGAGCTA
ACTTACATTAATTGCGTTGCGCTCACTGCCCGCTTTCCAGTCGGGAAACCTGTCGTGCCAGCTGCATTAA
TGAATCGGCCAACGCGCGGGGAGAGGCGGTTTGCGTATTGGGCGCCAGGGTGGTTTTTCTTTTCACCAGT
GAGACGGGCAACAGCTGATTGCCCTTCACCGCCTGGCCCTGAGAGAGTTGCAGCAAGCGGTCCACGCTGG
TTTGCCCCAGCAGGCGAAAATCCTGTTTGATGGTGGTTAACGGCGGGATATAACATGAGCTGTCTTCGGT
ATCGTCGTATCCCACTACCGAGATATCCGCACCAACGCGCAGCCCGGACTCGGTAATGGCGCGCATTGCG
CCCAGCGCCATCTGATCGTTGGCAACCAGCATCGCAGTGGGAACGATGCCCTCATTCAGCATTTGCATGG
TTTGTTGAAAACCGGACATGGCACTCCAGTCGCCTTCCCGTTCCGCTATCGGCTGAATTTGATTGCGAGT
GAGATATTTATGCCAGCCAGCCAGACGCAGACGCGCCGAGACAGAACTTAATGGGCCCGCTAACAGCGCG
ATTTGCTGGTGACCCAATGCGACCAGATGCTCCACGCCCAGTCGCGTACCGTCTTCATGGGAGAAAATAA
TACTGTTGATGGGTGTCTGGTCAGAGACATCAAGAAATAACGCCGGAACATTAGTGCAGGCAGCTTCCAC
AGCAATGGCATCCTGGTCATCCAGCGGATAGTTAATGATCAGCCCACTGACGCGTTGCGCGAGAAGATTG
TGCACCGCCGCTTTACAGGCTTCGACGCCGCTTCGTTCTACCATCGACACCACCACGCTGGCACCCAGTT
GATCGGCGCGAGATTTAATCGCCGCGACAATTTGCGACGGCGCGTGCAGGGCCAGACTGGAGGTGGCAAC
GCCAATCAGCAACGACTGTTTGCCCGCCAGTTGTTGTGCCACGCGGTTGGGAATGTAATTCAGCTCCGCC
ATCGCCGCTTCCACTTTTTCCCGCGTTTTCGCAGAAACGTGGCTGGCCTGGTTCACCACGCGGGAAACGG
TCTGATAAGAGACACCGGCATACTCTGCGACATCGTATAACGTTACTGGTTTCACATTCACCACCCTGAA
TTGACTCTCTTCCGGGCGCTATCATGCCATACCGCGAAAGGTTTTGCGCCATTCGATGGTGTCCGGGATC
TCGACGCTCTCCCTTATGCGACTCCTGCATTAGGAAGCAGCCCAGTAGTAGGTTGAGGCCGTTGAGCACC
GCCGCCGCAAGGAATGGTGCATGCAAGGAGATGGCGCCCAACAGTCCCCCGGCCACGGGGCCTGCCACCA
TACCCACGCCGAAACAAGCGCTCATGAGCCCGAAGTGGCGAGCCCGATCTTCCCCATCGGTGATGTCGGC
GATATAGGCGCCAGCAACCGCACCTGTGGCGCCGGTGATGCCGGCCACGATGCGTCCGGCGTAGAGGATC
GAGATCTCGATCCCGCGAAATTAATACGACTCACTATAGGGGAATTGTGAGCGGATAACAATTCCCCTCT
AGAAATAATTTTGTTTAACTTTAAGAAGGAGATATACATATGGGCAGCAGCCATCATCATCATCATCACG
GCAGCGGCCTGGTGCCGCGCGGCAGCGCTAGCATGTCGGACTCAGAAGTCAATCAAGAAGCTAAGCCAGA
GGTCAAGCCAGAAGTCAAGCCTGAGACTCACATCAATTTAAAGGTGTCCGATGGATCTTCAGAGATCTTC
TTCAAGATCAAAAAGACCACTCCTTTAAGAAGGCTGATGGAAGCGTTCGCTAAAAGACAGGGTAAGGAAA
TGGACTCCTTAAGATTCTTGTACGACGGTATTAGAATTCAAGCTGATCAGACCCCTGAAGATTTGGACAT
GGAGGATAACGATATTATTGAGGCTCACAGAGAACAGATTGGTGGTATGAACCACCTTGGAAAAACGGAA
GTGTTCCTAAACCGCTTCGCCCTACGGCCTCTGAACCCCGAGGAGCTCAGGCCTTGGCGCCTCGAGGTGG
TTCTGGACCCTCCTCCGGGGCGGGAGGAGGTGTATCCCCTTCTCGCCCAGGTGGCCCGCCGGGCGGGGGG
CGTCACGGTGCGCATGGGAGACGGCCTCGCCTCCTGGTCGCCCCCTGAGGTCCTGGTCTTGGAGGGCACC
TTGGCGCGGATGGGGCAGACCTACGCCTACCGCCTCTACCCCAAGGGGAGGAGGCCTCTGGACCCCAAGG
ACCCGGGGGAGCGGAGCGTGCTTTCGGCCTTGGCCCGAAGGCTCCTTCAGGAGCGCCTCAGGCGCCTCGA
GGGGGTCTGGGTGGAGGGGCTTGCGGTGTACCGGAGGGAGCACGCCCGGGGGCCCGGGTGGCGGGTGCTT
GGGGGGGCGGTCTTGGACCTTTGGGTCTCCGACTCGGGGGCGTTCCTCCTGGAGGTGGACCCCGCTTACC
GGATCCTCTGCGAGATGTCCCTCGAGGCCTGGCTTGCCCAAGGCCACCCTCTGCCCAAACGGGTCCGGAA
CGCCTACGACCGGCGCACCTGGGAGCTTCTCCGGCTGGGAGAGGAAGACCCCAAGGAGCTCCCCCTCCCG
GGCGGCTTAAGCCTCCTGGACTACCACGCTTCCAAGGGCCGCCTCCAGGGCCGGGAAGGGGGGCGGGTGG
CCTGGGTGGCGGACCCAAAGGATCCGCGAAAGCCAATCCCCCATCTGACGGGCCTTTTGGTGCCCGTCCT
TACCCTGGAAGACCTTCATGAAGAGGAGGGAAGCCTGGCCCTCTCCTTGCCTTGGGAAGAGCGGCGTCGA
CGGACCCGGGAGATCGCCAGCTGGATCGGCCGGCGCCTGGGGCTGGGCACACCTGAGGCGGTGCGCGCCC
AGGCGTACCGCTTGAGCATCCCCAAGCTCATGGGCAGAAGAGCCGTGAGCAAGCCTGCGGACGCCCTCCG
CGTGGGGTTTTACCGGGCCCAGGAAACCGCCCTGGCCCTCTTGCGCCTGGACGGGGCCCAAGGATGGCCG
GAGTTTCTCCGGCGGGCCTTGCTCCGGGCCTTTGGGGCGAGCGGGGCTTCCCTCCGTTTGCACACCCTCC
ACGCCCATCCCTCCCAAGGCCTGGCTTTCCGCGAGGCGCTGCGGAAGGCCAAGGAGGAGGGGGTCCAGGC
CGTGCTGGTCCTCACCCCGCCCATGGCCTGGGAAGACCGCAACCGCCTGAAGGCCCTTCTCCTCAGGGAA
GGCCTTCCCAGCCAAATCCTCAACGTCCCCCTCCGGGAGGAGGAACGCCACCGCTGGGAGAACGCCCTCC
TGGGCCTCCTGGCCAAGGCGGGGCTTCAGGTGGTGGCCCTGAGCGGCGCCTATCCGGCGGAGCTTGCCGT
GGGCTTTGACGCTGGCGGAAGGGAGTCCTTTCGCTTCGGGGGCGCGGCCTGCGCCGTGGGCGGGGACGGC
GGCCACCTCCTCTGGACCCTCCCCGAGGCCCAGGCCGGGGAGCGGATCCCCCAGGAGGTGGTCTGGGACC
TCTTGGAGGAGACCCTCTGGGCCTTCAGACGCAAGGCGGGGAGGCTTCCTTCCCGGGTCCTCCTCCTTCG
GGACGGCCGTGTGCCCCAGGACGAGTTCGCCCTGGCCTTGGAGGCCCTTGCCCGGGAAGGCATAGCCTAC
GACTTGGTTTCGGTGCGCAAGTCGGGAGGGGGGCGGGTCTACCCCGTGCAGGGGCGCCTGGCGGACGGGC
TTTACGTCCCCTTGGAGGACAAGACCTTTCTTCTCCTCACCGTCCACCGGGACTTCCGGGGCACGCCCCG
ACCCCTGAAGCTGGTGCACGAGGCGGGGGACACGCCCCTCGAGGCCCTGGCCCACCAGATTTTCCATCTG
ACCCGCCTCTACCCGGCGAGCGGTTTCGCCTTCCCCCGGCTTCCCGCTCCCCTTCACCTGGCCGACCGCC
TGGTGAAGGAGGTGGGCCGGTTGGGGATCCGTCACCTCAAGGAGGTGGACCGGGAAAAGCTCTTCTTCGT
TTAGAGACAAGCTTAGGTATTTATTCGGCGCAAAGTGCGTCGGGTGATGCTGCCAACTTAGTCGAGCACC
ACCACCACCACCACTGAGATCCGGCTGCTAACAAAGCCCGAAAGGAAGCTGAGTTGGCTGCTGCCACCGC
TGAGCAATAACTAGCATAACCCCTTGGGGCCTCTAAACGGGTCTTGAGGGGTTTTTTGCTGAAAGGAGGA
ACTATATCCGGATTGGCGAATGGG
[124 nt withheld, positions 6185-6308]
C
[91 nt withheld, positions 6310-6400]
A
[49 nt withheld, positions 6402-6450]
CCTTTGACGTTGGAGTCCACGTTCTTT
[37 nt withheld, positions 6478-6514]
ACCCTATCTCGGTCTATTCTTTTGATTTATAAGGGATTTTGCCGATTTCGGCCTATTGGTTAAAAAATGA
GCTGATTTAACAAAAATTTAACGCGAATTTTAACAAAATATTAACGCTTACAATTTAGGTGGCACTTTTC
GGGGAAATGTGCGCGGAACCCCTATTTGTTTATTTTTCTAAATACATTCAAATATGTATCCGCTCATGAA
TTAATTCTTAGAAAAACTCATCGAGCATCAAATGAAACTGCAATTTATTCATATCAGGATTATCAATACC
ATATTTTTGAAAAAGCCGTTTCTGTAATGAAGGAGAAAACTCACCGAGGCAGTTCCATAGGATGGCAAGA
TCCTGGTATCGGTCTGCGATTCCGACTCGTCCAACATCAATACAACCTATTAATTTCCCCTCGTCAAAAA
TAAGGTTATCAAGTGAGAAATCACCATGAGTGACGACTGAATCCGGTGAGAATGGCAAAAGTTTATGCAT
TTCTTTCCAGACTTGTTCAACAGGCCAGCCATTACGCTCGTCATCAAAATCACTCGCATCAACCAAACCG
TTATTCATTCGTGATTGCGCCTGAGCGAGACGAAATACGCGATCGCTGTTAAAAGGACAATTACAAACAG
GAATCGAATGCAACCGGCGCAGGAACACTGCCAGCGCATCAACAATATTTTCACCTGAATCAGGATATTC
TTCTAATACCTGGAATGCTGTTTTCCCGGGGATCGCAGTGGTGAGTAACCATGCATCATCAGGAGTACGG
ATAAAATGCTTGATGGTCGGAAGAGGCATAAATTCCGTCAGCCAGTTTAGTCTGACCATCTCATCTGTAA
CATCATTGGCAACGCTACCTTTGCCATGTTTCAGAAACAACTCTGGCGCATCGGGCTTCCCATACAATCG
ATAGATTGTCGCACCTGATTGCCCGACATTATCGCGAGCCCATTTATACCCATATAAATCAGCATCCATG
TTGGAATTTAATCGCGGCCTAGAGCAAGACGTTTCCCGTTGAATATGGCTCATAACACCCCTTGTATTAC
TGTTTATGTAAGCAGACAGTTTTATTGTTCATGACCAAAATCCCTTAACGTGAGTTTTCGTTCCACTGAG
CGTCAGACCCCGTAGAAAAGATCAAAGGATCTTCTTGAGATCCTTTTTTTCTGCGCGTAATCTGCTG
Features (pLannotate 1.2.2; 21 found; start..end, strand, type, name):
    742..881     -  misc_feature   bom: basis of mobility region from pBR322
    983..1174    -  CDS            rop: Rop protein, which maintains plasmids at low copy number; rop
   1191..1571    +  CDS            YPB1_ECOLX: Protein predicted: Swiss-Prot protein existence level 4. From Escherichia coli.
   1643..1934    -  CDS            TcR (fragment): tetracycline efflux protein; tet; confers resistance to tetracycline
   1949..1970    -  protein_bind   CAP binding site: CAP binding activates transcription in the presence of cAMP. E. coli catabolite activator protein
   1983..3065    -  CDS            lacI: lac repressor; lacI; The lac repressor binds to the lac operator to inhibit transcription in E. coli. This inhibition can be relieved by adding lactose or isopropyl-β-D-thiogalactopyranoside (IPTG).
   3066..3143    -  promoter       lacI promoter: lacI
   3151..3430    -  CDS            TcR (fragment): tetracycline efflux protein; tet; confers resistance to tetracycline
   3452..3470    +  promoter       T7 promoter: promoter for bacteriophage T7 RNA polymerase
   3471..3495    +  protein_bind   lac operator: The lac repressor binds to the lac operator to inhibit transcription in E. coli. This inhibition can be relieved by adding lactose or isopropyl-β-D-thiogalactopyranoside (IPTG). lac repressor encoded by lacI
   3510..3532    +  RBS            RBS: efficient ribosome binding site from bacteriophage T7 gene 10 (Olins and Rangwala, 1989)
   3552..3568    +  CDS            capTEV™ (fragment): composite tag for in vivo biotinylation, TEV protease cleavage, and 6xHis tagging
   3579..3596    +  CDS            thrombin site: thrombin recognition and cleavage site
   3603..3896    +  CDS            SUMO: cleavable ubiquitin-like protein tag; S. cerevisiae SMT3 (truncated)
   6017..6034    +  CDS            9xHis (fragment): 9xHis affinity tag
   6044..6093    +  CDS            SET1 (fragment): solubility-enhancement tag derived from T7 phage gene 10B
   6101..6148    +  terminator     T7 terminator: transcription terminator for bacteriophage T7 RNA polymerase
   6185..6613    +  rep_origin     f1 ori (sequence partly withheld): f1 bacteriophage origin of replication; arrow indicates direction of (+) strand synthesis
   6666..6723    +  promoter       AmpR promoter (fragment): bla
   6732..7547    -  CDS            KanR: aminoglycoside phosphotransferase; aph(3')-Ia; confers resistance to kanamycin in bacteria or G418 (Geneticin®) in eukaryotes
   7669..556     +  rep_origin     ori (across the origin): high-copy-number ColE1/pMB1/pBR322/pUC origin of replication
