[The description below was written by a language model from this plasmid's Addgene catalogue record and pLannotate feature annotations shown in this document.]
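Description:
pETSUMO-TtAgo is a 7.7 kb bacterial expression plasmid built on the pETSUMO backbone for producing the Argonaute protein of Thermus thermophilus (TtAgo, locus TT_P0026) in E. coli. It replicates from a ColE1/pBR322-type origin. The accompanying rop gene and bom region keep it at low copy, consistent with the catalogue entry. Selection is by kanamycin through an aminoglycoside phosphotransferase gene. An f1 origin is also present, along with short remnants of the pBR322 tetracycline resistance gene that are backbone residue rather than a functional marker.

The roughly 2.06 kb TtAgo insert, introduced by TOPO cloning, sits in the unannotated interval between the SUMO coding sequence and the T7 terminator. Transcription is driven by a T7 promoter fused to a lac operator, and the plasmid carries its own lacI gene. Expression is therefore repressed until IPTG is added, in a host that supplies T7 RNA polymerase. A T7 gene 10 ribosome binding site directs translation of an N-terminal leader containing a His tag (picked up by the annotation as a fragment of a composite tag), a thrombin recognition site, and the yeast SMT3-derived SUMO domain, followed in frame by TtAgo. The His tag allows metal-affinity purification. The SUMO moiety generally aids solubility and can be removed by a SUMO-specific protease.

The feature table also lists a His-tag fragment and a short solubility-tag fragment downstream of the insert. The record describes only N-terminal tags and does not indicate that these downstream elements are translated as part of the protein. The stated purpose is expression of His- and SUMO-tagged TtAgo, and the associated publication concerns analysis of single-molecule binding data.
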