Addgene plasmid #210191: pETSUMO-TtAgo
Purpose: Bacterial expression of the His- and SUMO-tagged Argonaute protein of Thermus thermophilus
Depositing lab: Phillip Zamore. Depositing organization: University of Massachusetts, Worcester. Publication: An automated Bayesian pipeline for rapid analysis of single-molecule binding data. Smith CS, Jouravleva K, Huisman M, Jolly SM, Zamore PD, Grunwald D. Nat Commun. 2019 Jan 17;10(1):272. doi: 10.1038/s41467-018-08045-5. PubMed 30655518.
Backbone
  Vector backbone: pETSUMO
  Backbone size w/o insert (bp): 5643
  Total vector size (bp): 7701
  Vector type: Bacterial Expression
Growth in bacteria
  Bacterial resistance: Kanamycin, 50 μg/mL
  Growth temperature: 37°C
  Growth strain: DH5alpha
  Copy number: Low Copy
Gene/Insert
  Gene/Insert name: TtAgo (alt name: TT_P0026)
  Species: Thermus thermophilus
  Insert size (bp): 2057
  Entrez Gene: TT_P0026 (a.k.a. TT_P0026, TTP0026)
  Promoter: T7
  Tag / fusion protein: 6x His tag (N terminal on backbone); SUMO tag (N terminal on backbone)
  Cloning method: TOPO Cloning
  Sequencing primers: 5′ SUMO Forward; 3′ T7 Reverse
Terms and licenses: Academic/Nonprofit Terms; Industry Terms: Not Available to Industry
How to cite: pETSUMO-TtAgo was a gift from Phillip Zamore (Addgene plasmid # 210191 ; http://n2t.net/addgene:210191 ; RRID:Addgene_210191)
